>Addgene plasmid #168384 | pTL323 | addgene full sequence | sequence record 349665 | Addgene NGS Result
CGGTGCGGGCCTCTTCGCTATTACGCCAGATCCTTTTGTTGTTTCCGGGTGTACAATATGGACTTCCTCT
TTTCTGGCAACCAAACCCATACATCGGGATTCCTATAATACCTTCGTTGGTCTCCCTAACATGTAGGTGG
CGGAGGGGAGATATACAATAGAACAGATACCAGACAAGACATAATGGGCTAAACAAGACTACACCAATTA
CACTGCCTCATTGATGGTGGTACATAACGAACTAATACTGTAGCCCTAGACTTGATAGCCATCATCATAT
CGAAGTTTCACTACCCTTTTTCCATTTGCCATCTATTGAAGTAATAATAGGCGCATGCAACTTCTTTTCT
TTTTTTTTCTTTTCTCTCTCCCCCGTTGTTGTCTCACCATATCCGCAATGACAAAAAAATGATGGAAGAC
ACTAAAGGAAAAAATTAACGACAAAGACAGCACCAACAGATGTCGTTGTTCCAGAGCTGATGAGGGGTAT
CTCGAAGCACACGAAACTTTTTCCTTCCTTCATTCACGCACACTACTCTCTAATGAGCAACGGTATACGG
CCTTCCTTCCAGTTACTTGAATTTGAAATAAAAAAAAGTTTGCTGTCTTGCTATCAAGTATAAATAGACC
TGCAATTATTAATCTTTTGTTTCCTCGTCATTGTTCTCGTTCCCTTTCTTCCTTGTTTCTTTTTCTGCAC
AATATTTCAAGCTATACCAAGCATACAATCAACTCCAAGCTTGAAGCAAGCCTCCTGAAAGATGAAGCTA
CTGTCTTCTATCGAACAAGCATGCGATATTTGCCGACTTAAAAAGCTCAAGTGCTCCAAAGAAAAACCGA
AGTGCGCCAAGTGTCTGAAGAACAACTGGGAGTGTCGCTACTCTCCCAAAACCAAAAGGTCTCCGCTGAC
TAGGGCACATCTGACAGAAGTGGAATCAAGGCTAGAAAGACTGGAACAGCTATTTCTACTGATTTTTCCT
CGAGAAGACCTTGACATGATTTTGAAAATGGATTCTTTACAGGATATAAAAGCATTGTTAACAGGATTAT
TTGTACAAGATAATGTGAATAAAGATGCCGTCACAGATAGATTGGCTTCAGTGGAGACTGATATGCCTCT
AACATTGAGACAGCATAGAATAAGTGCGACATCATCATCGGAAGAGAGTAGTAACAAAGGTCAAAGACAG
TTGACTGTATCGCCGGAATTTGTAATACGACTCACTATAGGGCGAGCCGCCATCATGGAGGAGCAGAAGC
TGATCTCAGAGGAGGACCTGCATATGGCCATGGAGGCCGAATTCGTGAAACAGTTTCGCCTGCAGATCGA
CATGCAGTGCCGCTGCATGGGCTGCATTCGCAAGATCGAGAAAGCCATGGGTTGCATTGGCAGCGTTACC
GGCGTGGAAACCAGCGTGGCCGATGTGGATACCGGTATTGTTGCCGTGGCCGGTAAAGTGAACCCGACCA
TGCTGTGCCATTGGCTGAAACGCCGCATTCGCAAAGACGTGAAGATCGTGTACCCGGATCAGCAGGTGCA
GAACAGCAAGCAGAAACTGATTATGGTGCTGGGCAGCAGCAGCAATGCCAAAGGATCCGTCGACCTGCAG
CGGCCGCATAACTAGCATAACCCCTTGGGGCCTCTAAACGGGTCTTGAGGGGTTTTTTGCGCGCTTGCAG
CCAAGCTAATTCCGGGCGAATTTCTTATGATTTATGATTTTTATTATTAAATAAGTTATAAAAAAAATAA
GTGTATACAAATTTTAAAGTGACTCTTAGGTTTTAAAACGAAAATTCTTATTCTTGAGTAACTCTTTCCT
GTAGGTCAGGTTGCTTTCTCAGGTATAGCATGAGGTCGCTCTTATTGACCACACCTCTACCGGCATGCAA
GCTTGGCGTAATCATGGTCATAGCTGTTTCCTGTGTGAAATTGTTATCCGCTCACAATTCCACACAACAT
ACGAGCCGGAAGCATAAAGTGTAAAGCCTGGGGTGCCTAATGAGTGAGCTAACTCACATTAATTGCGTTG
CGCTCACTGCCCGCTTTCCAGTCGGGAAACCTGTCGTGCCAGCTGCATTAATGAATCGGCCAACGCGCGG
GGAGAGGCGGTTTGCGTATTGGGCGCTCTTCCGCTTCCTCGCTCACTGACTCGCTGCGCTCGGTCGTTCG
GCTGCGGCGAGCGGTATCAGCTCACTCAAAGGCGGTAATACGGTTATCCACAGAATCAGGGGATAACGCA
GGAAAGAACATGTGAGCAAAAGGCCAGCAAAAGGCCAGGAACCGTAAAAAGGCCGCGTTGCTGGCGTTTT
TCCATAGGCTCCGCCCCCCTGACGAGCATCACAAAAATCGACGCTCAAGTCAGAGGTGGCGAAACCCGAC
AGGACTATAAAGATACCAGGCGTTTCCCCCTGGAAGCTCCCTCGTGCGCTCTCCTGTTCCGACCCTGCCG
CTTACCGGATACCTGTCCGCCTTTCTCCCTTCGGGAAGCGTGGCGCTTTCTCATAGCTCACGCTGTAGGT
ATCTCAGTTCGGTGTAGGTCGTTCGCTCCAAGCTGGGCTGTGTGCACGAACCCCCCGTTCAGCCCGACCG
CTGCGCCTTATCCGGTAACTATCGTCTTGAGTCCAACCCGGTAAGACACGACTTATCGCCACTGGCAGCA
GCCACTGGTAACAGGATTAGCAGAGCGAGGTATGTAGGCGGTGCTACAGAGTTCTTGAAGTGGTGGCCTA
ACTACGGCTACACTAGAAGAACAGTATTTGGTATCTGCGCTCTGCTGAAGCCAGTTACCTTCGGAAAAAG
AGTTGGTAGCTCTTGATCCGGCAAACAAACCACCGCTGGTAGCGGTGGTTTTTTTGTTTGCAAGCAGCAG
ATTACGCGCAGAAAAAAAGGATCTCAAGAAGATCCTTTGATCTTTTCTACGGGGTCTGACGCTCAGTGGA
ACGAAAACTCACGTTAAGGGATTTTGGTCATGAGATTATCAAAAAGGATCTTCACCTAGATCCTTTTAAA
TTAAAAATGAAGTTTTAAATCAATCTAAAGTATATATGAGTAACCTGAGGCTATGGCAGGGCCTGCCGCC
CCGACGTTGGCTGCGAGCCCTGGGCCTTCACCCGAACTTGGGGGGTGGGGTGGGGAAAAGGAAGAAACGC
GGGCGTATTGGCCCCAATGGGGTCTCGGTGGGGTATCGACAGAGTGCCAGCCCTGGGACCGAACCCCGCG
TTTATGAACAAACGACCCAACACCGTGCGTTTTATTCTGTCTTTTTATTGCCGTCATAGCGCGGGTTCCT
TCCGGTATTGTCTCCTTCCGTGTTTCAGTTAGCCTCCCCCTAGGGTGGGCGAAGAACTCCAGCATGAGAT
CCCCGCGCTGGAGGATCATCCAGCCGGCGTCCCGGAAAACGATTCCGAAGCCCAACCTTTCATAGAAGGC
GGCGGTGGAATCGAAATCTCGTGATGGCAGGTTGGGCGTCGCTTGGTCGGTCATTTCGAACCCCAGAGTC
CCGCTCAGAAGAACTCGTCAAGAAGGCGATAGAAGGCGATGCGCTGCGAATCGGGAGCGGCGATACCGTA
AAGCACGAGGAAGCGGTCAGCCCATTCGCCGCCAAGCTCTTCAGCAATATCACGGGTAGCCAACGCTATG
TCCTGATAGCGGTCCGCCACACCCAGCCGGCCACAGTCGATGAATCCAGAAAAGCGGCCATTTTCCACCA
TGATATTCGGCAAGCAGGCATCGCCATGAGTCACGACGAGATCCTCGCCGTCGGGCATGCTCGCCTTGAG
CCTGGCGAACAGTTCGGCTGGCGCGAGCCCCTGATGCTCTTCGTCCAGATCATCCTGATCGACAAGACCG
GCTTCCATCCGAGTACGTGCTCGCTCGATGCGATGTTTCGCTTGGTGGTCGAATGGGCAGGTAGCCGGAT
CAAGCGTATGCAGCCGCCGCATTGCATCAGCCATGATGGATACTTTCTCGGCAGGAGCAAGGTGAGATGA
CAGGAGATCCTGCCCCGGCACTTCGCCCAATAGCAGCCAGTCCCTTCCCGCTTCAGTGACAACGTCGAGC
ACAGCTGCGCAAGGAACGCCCGTCGTGGCCAGCCACGATAGCCGCGCTGCCTCGTCTTGCAGTTCATTCA
GGGCACCGGACAGGTCGGTCTTGACAAAAAGAACCGGGCGCCCCTGCGCTGACAGCCGGAACACGGCGGC
ATCAGAGCAGCCGATTGTCTGTTGTGCCCAGTCATAGCCGAATAGCCTCTCCACCCAAGCGGCCGGAGAA
CCTGCGTGCAATCCATCTTGTTCAATCATACTCTTCCTTTTTCAATATTATTGAAGCATTTATCAGGGTT
ATTGTCTCATGAGCGGATACATATTTGAATGTATTTAGAAAAATAAACAAATAGGGGTTCCGCGCACATT
TCCCCGAAAAGTGCCACCTGAACGAAGCATCTGTGCTTCATTTTGTAGAACAAAAATGCAACGCGAGAGC
GCTAATTTTTCAAACAAAGAATCTGAGCTGCATTTTTACAGAACAGAAATGCAACGCGAAAGCGCTATTT
TACCAACGAAGAATCTGTGCTTCATTTTTGTAAAACAAAAATGCAACGCGAGAGCGCTAATTTTTCAAAC
AAAGAATCTGAGCTGCATTTTTACAGAACAGAAATGCAACGCGAGAGCGCTATTTTACCAACAAAGAATC
TATACTTCTTTTTTGTTCTACAAAAATGCATCCCGAGAGCGCTATTTTTCTAACAAAGCATCTTAGATTA
CTTTTTTTCTCCTTTGTGCGCTCTATAATGCAGTCTCTTGATAACTTTTTGCACTGTAGGTCCGTTAAGG
TTAGAAGAAGGCTACTTTGGTGTCTATTTTCTCTTCCATAAAAAAAGCCTGACTCCACTTCCCGCGTTTA
CTGATTACTAGCGAAGCTGCGGGTGCATTTTTTCAAGATAAAGGCATCCCCGATTATATTCTATACCGAT
GTGGATTGCGCATACTTTGTGAACAGAAAGTGATAGCGTTGATGATTCTTCATTGGTCAGAAAATTATGA
ACGGTTTCTTCTATTTTGTCTCTATATACTACGTATAGGAAATGTTTACATTTTCGTATTGTTTTCGATT
CACTCTATGAATAGTTCTTACTACAATTTTTTTGTCTAAAGAGTAATACTAGAGATAAACATAAAAAATG
TAGAGGTCGAGTTTAGATGCAAGTTCAAGGAGCGAAAGGTGGATGGGTAGGTTATATAGGGATATAGCAC
AGAGATATATAGCAAAGAGATACTTTTGAGCAATGTTTGTGGAAGCGGTATTCGCAATATTTTAGTAGCT
CGTTACAGTCCGGTGCGTTTTTGGTTTTTTGAAAGTGCGTCTTCAGAGCGCTTTTGGTTTTCAAAAGCGC
TCTGAAGTTCCTATACTTTCTAGAGAATAGGAACTTCGGAATAGGAACTTCAAAGCGTTTCCGAAAACGA
GCGCTTCCGAAAATGCAACGCGAGCTGCGCACATACAGCTCACTGTTCACGTCGCACCTATATCTGCGTG
TTGCCTGTATATATATATACATGAGAAGAACGGCATAGTGCGTGTTTATGCTTAAATGCGTACTTATATG
CGTCTATTTATGTAGGATGAAAGGTAGTCTAGTACCTCCTGTGATATTATCCCATTCCATGCGGGGTATC
GTATGCTTCCTTCAGCACTACCCTTTAGCTGTTCTATATGCTGCCACTCCTCAATTGGATTAGTCTCATC
CTTCAATGCTATCATTTCCTTTGATATTGGATCATACTAAGAAACCATTATTATCATGACATTAACCTAT
AAAAATAGGCGTATCACGAGGCCCTTTCGTCTCGCGCGTTTCGGTGATGACGGTGAAAACCTCTGACACA
TGCAGCTCCCGGAGACGGTCACAGCTTGTCTGTAAGCGGATGCCGGGAGCAGACAAGCCCGTCAGGGCGC
GTCAGCGGGTGTTGGCGGGTGTCGGGGCTGGCTTAACTATGCGGCATCAGAGCAGATTGTACTGAGAGTG
CACCATAGATCAACGACATTACTATATATATAATATAGGAAGCATTTAATAGAACAGCATCGTAATATAT
GTGTACTTTGCAGTTATGACGCCAGATGGCAGTAGTGGAAGATATTCTTTATTGAAAAATAGCTTGTCAC
CTTACGTACAATCTTGATCCGGAGCTTTTCTTTTTTTGCCGATTAAGAATTAATTCGGTCGAAAAAAGAA
AAGGAGAGGGCCAAGAGGGAGGGCATTGGTGACTATTGAGCACGTGAGTATACGTGATTAAGCACACAAA
GGCAGCTTGGAGTATGTCTGTTATTAATTTCACAGGTAGTTCTGGTCCATTGGTGAAAGTTTGCGGCTTG
CAGAGCACAGAGGCCGCAGAATGTGCTCTAGATTCCGATGCTGACTTGCTGGGTATTATATGTGTGCCCA
ATAGAAAGAGAACAATTGACCCGGTTATTGCAAGGAAAATTTCAAGTCTTGTAAAAGCATATAAAAATAG
TTCAGGCACTCCGAAATACTTGGTTGGCGTGTTTCGTAATCAACCTAAGGAGGATGTTTTGGCTCTGGTC
AATGATTACGGCATTGATATCGTCCAACTGCATGGAGATGAGTCGTGGCAAGAATACCAAGAGTTCCTCG
GTTTGCCAGTTATTAAAAGACTCGTATTTCCAAAAGACTGCAACATACTACTCAGTGCAGCTTCACAGAA
ACCTCATTCGTTTATTCCCTTGTTTGATTCAGAAGCAGGTGGGACAGGTGAACTTTTGGATTGGAACTCG
ATTTCTGACTGGGTTGGAAGGCAAGAGAGCCCCGAAAGCTTACATTTTATGTTAGCTGGTGGACTGACGC
CAGAAAATGTTGGTGATGCGCTTAGATTAAATGGCGTTATTGGTGTTGATGTAAGCGGAGGTGTGGAGAC
AAATGGTGTAAAAGACTCTAACAAAATAGCAAATTTCGTCAAAAATGCTAAGAAATAGGTTATTACTGAG
TAGTATTTATTTAAGTATTGTTTGTGCACTTGCCGATCTATGCGGTGTGAAATACCGCACAGATGCGTAA
GGAGAAAATACCGCATCAGGAAATTGTAAGCGTTAATATTTTGTTAAAATTCGCGTTAAATTTTTGTTAA
ATCAGCTCATTTTTTAACCAATAGGCCGAAATCGGCAAAATCCCTTATAAATCAAAAGAATAGACCGAGA
TAGGGT
[37 nt withheld, positions 7217-7253]
AAAGAACGTGGACTCCAACGTCAAAGG
[49 nt withheld, positions 7281-7329]
T
[91 nt withheld, positions 7331-7421]
G
[124 nt withheld, positions 7423-7546]
CCATTCGCCATTCAGGCTGCGCAACTGTTGGGAAGGGCGAT
Features (pLannotate 1.2.2; 23 found; start..end, strand, type, name):
     30..734     +  promoter       ADH1 promoter: S. cerevisiae ADH1; promoter for alcohol dehydrogenase 1
    762..1202    +  CDS            GAL4 DNA binding domain: DNA binding domain of the GAL4 transcriptional activator; Saccharomyces cerevisiae GAL4 (truncated)
   1213..1231    +  promoter       T7 promoter: promoter for bacteriophage T7 RNA polymerase
   1622..1669    +  terminator     T7 terminator: transcription terminator for bacteriophage T7 RNA polymerase
   1696..1883    +  terminator     ADH1 terminator: S. cerevisiae ADH1; transcription terminator for the S. cerevisiae alcohol dehydrogenase 1 (ADH1) gene
   1931..1947    -  protein_bind   lac operator: The lac repressor binds to the lac operator to inhibit transcription in E. coli. This inhibition can be relieved by adding lactose or isopropyl-β-D-thiogalactopyranoside (IPTG). lac repressor encoded by lacI
   1955..1985    -  promoter       lac promoter: promoter for the E. coli lac operon
   2000..2021    -  protein_bind   CAP binding site: CAP binding activates transcription in the presence of cAMP. E. coli catabolite activator protein
   2034..2126    -  CDS            lacI (fragment): lac repressor; lacI; The lac repressor binds to the lac operator to inhibit transcription in E. coli. This inhibition can be relieved by adding lactose or isopropyl-β-D-thiogalactopyranoside (IPTG).
   2309..2897    -  rep_origin     ori: high-copy-number ColE1/pMB1/pBR322/pUC origin of replication
   3119..3135    +  polyA_signal   bGH poly(A) signal (fragment): bovine growth hormone polyadenylation signal
   3226..3273    -  polyA_signal   HSV TK poly(A) signal: herpes simplex virus thymidine kinase polyadenylation signal (Cole and Stacy, 1985)
   3332..3484    -  CDS            ble (fragment): BLE_KLEPN - Experimental evidence at protein level: Swiss-Prot protein existence level 1. Binding protein with a strong affinity to the bleomycin family of antibiotics. Binds to CL990; an antimitotic-antibiotic compound. From Klebsiella pneumoniae.
   3505..4299    -  CDS            NeoR/KanR: aminoglycoside phosphotransferase from Tn5; aph(3')-II (or nptII); confers resistance to neomycin, kanamycin, and G418 (Geneticin®)
   4300..4404    -  promoter       AmpR promoter: bla
   4431..5773    -  rep_origin     2μ ori: yeast 2μ plasmid origin of replication
   5841..5876    +  CDS            rop (fragment): Rop protein, which maintains plasmids at low copy number; rop
   5978..6027    +  misc_feature   bom (fragment): basis of mobility region from pBR322
   6166..6313    +  promoter       TRP1 promoter: S. cerevisiae TRP1
   6314..6988    +  CDS            TRP1: phosphoribosylanthranilate isomerase, required for tryptophan biosynthesis; S. cerevisiae TRP1; yeast auxotrophic marker
   7039..7090    +  misc_feature   bom (fragment): basis of mobility region from pBR322
   7118..7546    -  rep_origin     f1 ori (sequence partly withheld): f1 bacteriophage origin of replication; arrow indicates direction of (+) strand synthesis
   7550..29      -  CDS            lacZα (fragment) (across the origin): LacZα fragment of β-galactosidase; lacZ fragment
