[The description below was written by a language model from this plasmid's Addgene catalogue record and pLannotate feature annotations shown in this document.]
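Description:
pTL323 is a yeast two-hybrid bait plasmid built on the pGBKT7 backbone, carrying the rice (Oryza sativa) locus LOC_Os09g37730 as its insert. It is a yeast–E. coli shuttle vector. In bacteria it replicates from a high-copy ColE1/pUC-type origin and is selected with kanamycin through the Tn5 aminoglycoside phosphotransferase (NeoR/KanR) driven by the bla promoter. In Saccharomyces cerevisiae it is maintained episomally by the 2μ origin and selected by tryptophan prototrophy via the TRP1 marker and its own promoter. An f1 origin is also present, along with several short remnants of earlier cloning vectors (lacZα, lacI, rop, bom and ble fragments, lac promoter/operator) that have no evident functional role here.

The expression cassette uses the yeast ADH1 promoter to drive the GAL4 DNA-binding domain, followed by a T7 promoter, then T7 and ADH1 terminators. The rice insert is not annotated in the feature table, but an unannotated gap of roughly 400 nt between the T7 promoter and the T7 terminator is where it would be expected to sit, presumably in frame with the GAL4 DNA-binding domain; the record does not state the cloning method or the exact boundaries of the coding region. In this arrangement, the fusion protein binds GAL4 upstream activating sequences in a reporter strain, and reporter activation occurs only if a co-expressed prey fused to an activation domain interacts with it. The T7 promoter additionally permits in vitro transcription of the insert. The associated publication concerns host-target binding by a conserved blast fungus effector, suggesting this plasmid was used to test such an effector–rice protein interaction.
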