Addgene plasmid #168384: pTL323
Purpose: pGBKT7 yeast two-hybrid plasmid
Depositing lab: Sophien Kamoun. Depositing organization: Sainsbury Laboratory, Norwich. Publication: A single amino acid polymorphism in a conserved effector of the multihost blast fungus pathogen expands host-target binding spectrum. Bentham AR, Petit-Houdenot Y, Win J, Chuma I, Terauchi R, Banfield MJ, Kamoun S, Langner T. PLoS Pathog. 2021 Nov 10;17(11):e1009957. doi: 10.1371/journal.ppat.1009957. eCollection 2021 Nov. PubMed 34758051.
Backbone
  Vector backbone: pGBKT7
  Vector type: Yeast Expression
Growth in bacteria
  Bacterial resistance: Kanamycin, 50 μg/mL
  Growth temperature: 37°C
  Growth strain: DH5alpha
  Copy number: High Copy
Gene/Insert
  Gene/Insert name: LOC_ Os09g37730
  Species: Oryza sativa
  Cloning method: Unknown
Terms and licenses: Academic/Nonprofit Terms; Industry Terms: Not Available to Industry
How to cite: pTL323 was a gift from Sophien Kamoun (Addgene plasmid # 168384 ; http://n2t.net/addgene:168384 ; RRID:Addgene_168384)
