>Addgene plasmid #168384 | pTL323 | depositor partial sequence | sequence record 326484 | insert
GAATTCGTGAAACAGTTTCGCCTGCAGATCGACATGCAGTGCCGCTGCATGGGCTGCATTCGCAAGATCG
AGAAAGCCATGGGTTGCATTGGCAGCGTTACCGGCGTGGAAACCAGCGTGGCCGATGTGGATACCGGTAT
TGTTGCCGTGGCCGGTAAAGTGAACCCGACCATGCTGTGCCATTGGCTGAAACGCCGCATTCGCAAAGAC
GTGAAGATCGTGTACCCGGATCAGCAGGTGCAGAACAGCAAGCAGAAACTGATTATGGTGCTGGGCAGCA
GCAGCAATGCCAAAGGATCC
